Addgene plasmid #78587: pRK-flag-USP19 494-1318
Purpose: Expression flag-USP19 494-1318 in mammalian cells
Depositing lab: Yihong Ye. Depositing organization: National Institute of Diabetes & Digestive & Kidney Diseases (NIDDK). Publication: Unconventional secretion of misfolded proteins promotes adaptation to proteasome dysfunction in mammalian cells. Lee JG, Takahama S, Zhang G, Tomarev SI, Ye Y. Nat Cell Biol. 2016 Jul;18(7):765-76. doi: 10.1038/ncb3372. Epub 2016 Jun 13. PubMed 27295555.
Backbone
  Vector backbone: pRK
  Backbone size w/o insert (bp): 7000
  Total vector size (bp): 9500
  Vector type: Mammalian Expression
  Selectable markers: Neomycin (select with G418)
Growth in bacteria
  Bacterial resistance: Ampicillin, 100 μg/mL
  Growth temperature: 37°C
  Growth strain: DH5alpha
  Copy number: High Copy
Gene/Insert
  Gene/Insert name: flag-USP19 494-1318
  Species: H. sapiens (human)
  Insert size (bp): 2475
  Mutation: deleted amino acid 1-493
  GenBank ID: NM_006677.2
  Entrez Gene: USP19 (a.k.a. ZMYND9)
  Promoter: CMV
  Tag / fusion protein: flag (N terminal on backbone)
  Cloning method: Restriction Enzyme; 5′ cloning site SalI (not destroyed); 3′ cloning site NotI (not destroyed)
  Sequencing primers: 5′ CGCAAATGGGCGGTAGGCGTG; 3′ CCTACTCAGACAATGCGATGC
Resource information
  A portion of this plasmid was derived from a plasmid made by: Dr. Ye PCR amplified USP19 cDNA from a plasmid obtained from Simon Wing’s lab in Canada and then cloned them into the pRK FLAG vector we have in the lab.
Terms and licenses: Academic/Nonprofit Terms; Industry Terms: Not Available to Industry
How to cite: pRK-flag-USP19 494-1318 was a gift from Yihong Ye (Addgene plasmid # 78587 ; http://n2t.net/addgene:78587 ; RRID:Addgene_78587)
