[The description below was written by a language model from this plasmid's Addgene catalogue record.]
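Description:
pRK-flag-USP19 494-1318 is a mammalian expression plasmid built on the pRK backbone, with a recorded total size of about 9.5 kb (roughly 7 kb of backbone plus a 2,475 bp insert). It is maintained in E. coli as a high-copy plasmid under ampicillin selection. The record also lists a neomycin marker, so transfected mammalian cells can be selected with G418. No feature table is provided, so the origin of replication, polyadenylation signal and other backbone elements are not documented here.

The payload is an N-terminally truncated form of human USP19 (also known as ZMYND9), a ubiquitin-specific protease. Amino acids 1–493 have been deleted, leaving residues 494–1318. The fragment was PCR-amplified from a USP19 cDNA and inserted by restriction cloning between SalI and NotI sites, both of which are retained. This places it in frame behind a FLAG epitope encoded by the backbone, so the protein carries an N-terminal FLAG tag for detection or immunoprecipitation with anti-FLAG antibodies. Transcription is driven by the CMV promoter, a strong constitutive promoter in most mammalian cell lines.

The stated purpose is expression of FLAG-tagged USP19 494–1318 in mammalian cells. As a deletion construct, it is suited to domain-mapping experiments that compare the C-terminal portion of the protein with full-length USP19. The associated work concerns unconventional secretion of misfolded proteins as an adaptation to proteasome dysfunction. The record does not specify which functional domains the retained region includes or which activities the truncation is meant to test.
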