>Addgene plasmid #78587 | pRK-flag-USP19 494-1318 | addgene partial sequence | sequence record 150067 | CMV-F 5'-CGCAAATGGGCGGTAGGCGTG-3'
ACCGTCAGATCGCCTGGAGACGCCATCCACGCTGTTTTGACCTCCATAGAAGACACCGGGACCGATCCAG
CCTCCGCGGCCGGGAACGGTGCATTGGAACGCGGATTCCCCGTGCCAAGAGTGACGTAAGTACCGCCTAT
AGAGTCTATAGGCCCACCCCCTTGGCTTCGTTAGAACGCGGCTACAATTAATACATAACCTTATGTATCA
TACACATACGATTTAGGTGACACTATAGAATAACATCCACTTTGCCTTTCTCTCCACAGGTGTCCACTCC
CAGGTCCAACTGCACCTCGGTTCTAAGCTTGCCGCCATGGACTACAAGGACGACGATGACAAGGGGTCGA
CCCCAGGCTTCACTGGCCTTGTCAATTTAGGCAACACCTGCTTCATGAACAGCGTCATTCAGTCTCTGTC
CAACACTCGGGAACTCCGGGACTTCTTCCATGACCGCTCCTTTGAGGCTGAGATCAACTACAACAACCCA
CTAGGGACTGGTGGGCGTCTGGCCATTGGCTTTGCCGTGCTGCTTCGGGCGCTGTGGAAGGGCACCCACC
ATGCCTTCCAGCCTTCCAAGTTGAAGGCCATTGTGGCGAGTAAGGCCAGCCAGTTCACAGGCTATGCACA
GCATGATGCCCAGGAGTTCATGGCTTTCCTGCTGGATGGGCTGCACGAGGACCTGAATCGCATTCAGAAC
AAGCCCTACACAGAGACCGTGGATTCAGATGGGCGGCCCGATGAGGTGGTAGCTGAGGAAGCATGGCAGC
GGCACAAGATGAGGAATGACTCTTTCATCGTGGACCTATTTCAGG
