>Addgene plasmid #78587 | pRK-flag-USP19 494-1318 | addgene partial sequence | sequence record 150069 | pRKpC3-R 5'-CCTACTCAGACAATGCGATGC-3'
GTGGGAGTGGCACCTTCCAGGGTCAAGGAAGGCACGGGGGAGGGGCAAACAACAGATGGCTGGCAACTAG
AAGGCACAGTCGAGGCTGATCAGCGAGCTCTAGCATTTAGGTGACACTATAGAATAGGGCCCTCTAGATG
CATGCTCGAGCGGCCGCTCATCTCCAGCGACTCTGGGATACCAGAGGATAGAACACGTTGAGCACGAGGG
CCACCAAAGCCGCCACGGTGCCCAGGACAAAGTACCGGAGGCAGCCCTCATCTGGTGTGGTAGGGCCACG
TGGTAGGGGGCCCACCCAGTCTTGGGGCCCCCAGGGACCCAGGGGCCCAGACCCCTCAGGCACCGGCTCC
TCCTCAGCCTCCAGCTCCTGCCAAATCCGGGAAGCCTGGCTGGCAGCAGCCTCAGCTGCAGGGCCTAGGT
CTGGGTGGTGCTCAGAGTGACCCGCCCTGGGGGGCCTCTCCACAGGAGAGTTCCGCCGGCGGTAGAAGAG
TACATAGGCATAACGCGTCACAACCTGGCTCTCGTCTACCGTTGTCACTGTGCTGTCATCAAACAAGCGC
CAGCCCACGTCACTGCGCTGACTGCTACGATCATTGGGCAGGCGTGCACAGGCAGTGTAGTGGCCACCAA
TCATGCCTCCATAGTGGTTGATGACAGCATATAGATCGTAGCTGGGCAGCTGCTCCTCTTTCTGACCAAT
GCAGAACTTGCTCAGGTCCAGGTTCCTAACAGG
